>Addgene plasmid #92365 | pCMV-Tag/M1 N184X | addgene full sequence | sequence record 181053 | Addgene NGS Result
CGTTACATAACTTACGGTAAATGGCCCGCCTGGCTGACCGCCCAACGACCCCCGCCCATTGACGTCAATA
ATGACGTATGTTCCCATAGTAACGCCAATAGGGACTTTCCATTGACGTCAATGGGTGGAGTATTTACGGT
AAACTGCCCACTTGGCAGTACATCAAGTGTATCATATGCCAAGTACGCCCCCTATTGACGTCAATGACGG
TAAATGGCCCGCCTGGCATTATGCCCAGTACATGACCTTATGGGACTTTCCTACTTGGCAGTACATCTAC
GTATTAGTCATCGCTATTACCATGGTGATGCGGTTTTGGCAGTACATCAATGGGCGTGGATAGCGGTTTG
ACTCACGGGGATTTCCAAGTCTCCACCCCATTGACGTCAATGGGAGTTTGTTTTGGCACCAAAATCAACG
GGACTTTCCAAAATGTCGTAACAACTCCGCCCCATTGACGCAAATGGGCGGTAGGCGTGTACGGTGGGAG
GTCTATATAAGCAGAGCTGGTTTAGTGAACCGTCAGATCCGCTAGCGATTACGCCAAGCTCGAAATTAAC
CCTCACTAAAGGGAACAAAAGCTGGAGATCGCGGCGGCGGCAGTGAGAGGCCACCATGAATTCTCCGGGT
GGACGAGGGAAGAAGAAAGGCTCCGGCGGCGCCAGCAACCCGGTGCCTCCCAGGCCTCCGCCCCCTTGCC
TGGCCCCCGCCCCTCCCGCCGCCGGGCCGGCCCCTCCGCCCGAGTCGCCGCATAAGCGGAACCTGTACTA
TTTCTCCTACCCGCTGTTTGTAGGCTTCGCGCTGCTGCGTTTGGTCGCCTTCCACCTGGGGCTCCTCTTC
GTGTGGCTCTGCCAGCGCTTCTCCCGCGCCCTCATGGCAGCCAAGAGGAGCTCCGGGGCCGCGCCAGCAC
CTGCCTCGGCCTCGGCCCCGGCGCCGGTGCCGGGCGGCGAGGCCGAGCGCGTCCGAGTCTTCCACAAACA
GGCCTTCGAGTACATCTCCATTGCCCTGCGCATCGATGAGGATGAGAAAGCAGGACAGAAGGAGCAAGCT
GTGGAATGGTATAAGAAAGGTATTGAAGAACTGGAAAAAGGAATAGCTGTTATAGTTACAGGACAAGGTG
AACAGTGTGAAAGAGCTAGACGCCTTCAAGCTAAAATGATGACTTAATTTGGTTATGGCCAAGGACCGCT
TACAACTTCTAGAGAAGATGCAACCAGTTTTGCCATTTTCCAAGTCACAAACGGACGTCTATAATGACAG
TACTAACTTGGCATGCCGCAATGGACATCTCCAGTCAGAAAGTGGAGCTGTTCCAAAAAGAAAAGACCCC
TTAACACACACTAGTAATTCACTGCCTCGTTCAAAAACAGTTATGAAAACTGGATCTGCAGGCCTTTCAG
GCCACCATAGAGCACCTAGTTACAGTGGTTTATCCATGGTTTCTGGAGTGAAACAGGGATCTGGTCCTGC
TCCTACCACTCATAAGGGTACTCCGAAAACAAATAGGACAAATAAACCTTCTACCCCTACAACTGCTACT
CGTAAGAAAAAAGACTTGAAGAATTTTAGGAATGTGGACAGCAACCTTGCTAACCTTATAATGAATGAAA
TTGTGGACAATGGAACAGCTGTTAAATTTGATGATATAGCTGGTCAAGACTTGGCAAAACAAGCATTGCA
AGAAATTGTTATTCTTCCTTCTCTGAGGCCTGAGTTGTTCACAGGGCTTAGAGCTCCTGCCAGAGGGCTG
TTACTCTTTGGTCCACCTGGGAATGGGAAGACAATGCTGGCTAAAGCAGTAGCTGCAGAATCGAATGCAA
CCTTCTTTAATATAAGTGCTGCAAGTTTAACTTCAAAATACGTGGGAGAAGGAGAGAAATTGGTGAGGGC
TCTTTTTGCTGTGGCTCGAGAACTTCAACCTTCTATAATTTTTATAGATGAAGTTGATAGCCTTTTGTGT
GAAAGAAGAGAAGGGGAGCACGATGCTAGTAGACGCCTAAAAACTGAATTTCTAATAGAATTTGATGGTG
TACAGTCTGCTGGAGATGACAGAGTACTTGTAATGGGTGCAACTAATAGGCCACAAGAGCTTGATGAGGC
TGTTCTCAGGCGTTTCATCAAACGGGTATATGTGTCTTTACCAAATGAGGAGACAAGACTACTTTTGCTT
AAAAATCTGTTATGTAAACAAGGAAGTCCATTGACCCAAAAAGAACTAGCACAACTTGCTAGAATGACTG
ATGGATACTCAGGAAGTGACCTAACAGCTTTGGCAAAAGATGCAGCACTGGGTCCTATCCGAGAACTAAA
ACCAGAACAGGTGAAGAATATGTCTGCCAGTGAGATGAGAAATATTCGATTATCTGACTTCACTGAATCC
TTGAAAAAAATAAAACGCAGCGTCAGCCCTCAAACTTTAGAAGCGTACATACGTTGGAACAAGGACTTTG
GAGATACCACTGTTTAAGGAAATACCTTTGTAAACCTGCAGAACATTTTACTTAAAAGAGGAAACACAAG
ATCCCCCGGGCTGCAGGAATTCGATATCAAGCTTATCGATACCGTCGACCTCGAGGGGGGGCCCGGTACC
TTAATTAATTAAGGTACCAGGTAAGTGTACCCAATTCGCCCTATAGTGAGTCGTATTACAATTCACTCGA
TCGCCCTTCCCAACAGTTGCGCAGCCTGAATGGCGAATGGAGATCCAATTTTTAAGTGTATAATGTGTTA
AACTACTGATTCTAATTGTTTGTGTATTTTAGATTCACAGTCCCAAGGCTCATTTCAGGCCCCTCAGTCC
TCACAGTCTGTTCATGATCATAATCAGCCATACCACATTTGTAGAGGTTTTACTTGCTTTAAAAAACCTC
CCACACCTCCCCCTGAACCTGAAACATAAAATGAATGCAATTGTTGTTGTTAACTTGTTTATTGCAGCTT
ATAATGGTTACAAATAAAGCAATAGCATCACAAATTTCACAAATAAAGCATTTTTTTCACTGCATTCTAG
TTGTGGTTTGTCCAAACTCATCAATGTATCTTAACGCGTAAATTGTAAGCGTTAATATTTTGTTAAAATT
CGCGTTAAATTTTTGTTAAATCAGCTCATTTTTTAACCAATAGGCCGAAATCGGCAAAATCCCTTATAAA
TCAAAAGAATAGACCGAGATAGGGT
[37 nt withheld, positions 3176-3212]
AAAGAACGTGGACTCCAACGTCAAAGG
[49 nt withheld, positions 3240-3288]
T
[91 nt withheld, positions 3290-3380]
G
[124 nt withheld, positions 3382-3505]
CAGGTGGCACTTTTCGGGGAAATGTGCGCGGAACCCCTATTTGTTTATTTTTCTAAATACATTCAAATAT
GTATCCGCTCATGAGACAATAACCCTGATAAATGCTTCAATAATATTGAAAAAGGAAGAATCCTGAGGCG
GAAAGAACCAGCTGTGGAATGTGTGTCAGTTAGGGTGTGGAAAGTCCCCAGGCTCCCCAGCAGGCAGAAG
TATGCAAAGCATGCATCTCAATTAGTCAGCAACCAGGTGTGGAAAGTCCCCAGGCTCCCCAGCAGGCAGA
AGTATGCAAAGCATGCATCTCAATTAGTCAGCAACCATAGTCCCGCCCCTAACTCCGCCCATCCCGCCCC
TAACTCCGCCCAGTTCCGCCCATTCTCCGCCCCATGGCTGACTAATTTTTTTTATTTATGCAGAGGCCGA
GGCCGCCTCGGCCTCTGAGCTATTCCAGAAGTAGTGAGGAGGCTTTTTTGGAGGCCTAGGCTTTTGCAAA
GATCGATCAAGAGACAGGATGAGGATCGTTTCGCATGATTGAACAAGATGGATTGCACGCAGGTTCTCCG
GCCGCTTGGGTGGAGAGGCTATTCGGCTATGACTGGGCACAACAGACAATCGGCTGCTCTGATGCCGCCG
TGTTCCGGCTGTCAGCGCAGGGGCGCCCGGTTCTTTTTGTCAAGACCGACCTGTCCGGTGCCCTGAATGA
ACTGCAAGACGAGGCAGCGCGGCTATCGTGGCTGGCCACGACGGGCGTTCCTTGCGCAGCTGTGCTCGAC
GTTGTCACTGAAGCGGGAAGGGACTGGCTGCTATTGGGCGAAGTGCCGGGGCAGGATCTCCTGTCATCTC
ACCTTGCTCCTGCCGAGAAAGTATCCATCATGGCTGATGCAATGCGGCGGCTGCATACGCTTGATCCGGC
TACCTGCCCATTCGACCACCAAGCGAAACATCGCATCGAGCGAGCACGTACTCGGATGGAAGCCGGTCTT
GTCGATCAGGATGATCTGGACGAAGAACATCAGGGGCTCGCGCCAGCCGAACTGTTCGCCAGGCTCAAGG
CGAGCATGCCCGACGGCGAGGATCTCGTCGTGACCCATGGCGATGCCTGCTTGCCGAATATCATGGTGGA
AAATGGCCGCTTTTCTGGATTCATCGACTGTGGCCGGCTGGGTGTGGCGGACCGCTATCAGGACATAGCG
TTGGCTACCCGTGATATTGCTGAAGAACTTGGCGGCGAATGGGCTGACCGCTTCCTCGTGCTTTACGGTA
TCGCCGCTCCCGATTCGCAGCGCATCGCCTTCTATCGCCTTCTTGACGAGTTCTTCTGAGCGGGACTCTG
GGGTTCGAAATGACCGACCAAGCGACGCCCAACCTGCCATCACGAGATTTCGATTCCACCGCCGCCTTCT
ATGAAAGGTTGGGCTTCGGAATCGTTTTCCGGGACGCCGGCTGGATGATCCTCCAGCGCGGGGATCTCAT
GCTGGAGTTCTTCGCCCACCCTAGGGGGAGGCTAACTGAAACACGGAAGGAGACAATACCGGAAGGAACC
CGCGCTATGACGGCAATAAAAAGACAGAATAAAACGCACGGTGTTGGGTCGTTTGTTCATAAACGCGGGG
TTCGGTCCCAGGGCTGGCACTCTGTCGATACCCCACCGAGACCCCATTGGGGCCAATACGCCCGCGTTTC
TTCCTTTTCCCCACCCCACCCCCCAAGTTCGGGTGAAGGCCCAGGGCTCGCAGCCAACGTCGGGGCGGCA
GGCCCTGCCATAGCCTCAGGTTACTCATATATACTTTAGATTGATTTAAAACTTCATTTTTAATTTAAAA
GGATCTAGGTGAAGATCCTTTTTGATAATCTCATGACCAAAATCCCTTAACGTGAGTTTTCGTTCCACTG
AGCGTCAGACCCCGTAGAAAAGATCAAAGGATCTTCTTGAGATCCTTTTTTTCTGCGCGTAATCTGCTGC
TTGCAAACAAAAAAACCACCGCTACCAGCGGTGGTTTGTTTGCCGGATCAAGAGCTACCAACTCTTTTTC
CGAAGGTAACTGGCTTCAGCAGAGCGCAGATACCAAATACTGTTCTTCTAGTGTAGCCGTAGTTAGGCCA
CCACTTCAAGAACTCTGTAGCACCGCCTACATACCTCGCTCTGCTAATCCTGTTACCAGTGGCTGCTGCC
AGTGGCGATAAGTCGTGTCTTACCGGGTTGGACTCAAGACGATAGTTACCGGATAAGGCGCAGCGGTCGG
GCTGAACGGGGGGTTCGTGCACACAGCCCAGCTTGGAGCGAACGACCTACACCGAACTGAGATACCTACA
GCGTGAGCTATGAGAAAGCGCCACGCTTCCCGAAGGGAGAAAGGCGGACAGGTATCCGGTAAGCGGCAGG
GTCGGAACAGGAGAGCGCACGAGGGAGCTTCCAGGGGGAAACGCCTGGTATCTTTATAGTCCTGTCGGGT
TTCGCCACCTCTGACTTGAGCGTCGATTTTTGTGATGCTCGTCAGGGGGGCGGAGCCTATGGAAAAACGC
CAGCAACGCGGCCTTTTTACGGTTCCTGGCCTTTTGCTGGCCTTTTGCTCACATGTTCTTTCCTGCGTTA
TCCCCTGATTCTGTGGATAACCGTATTACCGCCATGCATTAGTTATTAATAGTAATCAATTACGGGGTCA
TTAGTTCATAGCCCATATATGGAGTTCCG
Features (pLannotate 1.2.2; 20 found; start..end, strand, type, name):
      1..304     +  enhancer       CMV enhancer: human cytomegalovirus immediate early enhancer
    305..508     +  promoter       CMV promoter: human cytomegalovirus (CMV) immediate early promoter
    554..572     +  promoter       T3 promoter: promoter for bacteriophage T3 RNA polymerase
    616..1164    +  CDS            SPAST (fragment): SPAST_HUMAN - Also known as ADPSP, FSP2, KIAA1083 From Homo sapiens (Human).
   1166..2464    +  CDS            SPAST (fragment): SPAST_HUMAN - Also known as ADPSP, FSP2, KIAA1083 From Homo sapiens (Human).
   2520..2590    +  misc_feature   MCS (fragment): pBluescript multiple cloning site
   2630..2648    -  promoter       T7 promoter: promoter for bacteriophage T7 RNA polymerase
   2658..2697    +  CDS            lacZα (fragment): LacZα fragment of β-galactosidase; lacZ fragment
   2707..2762    +  intron         small t intron (fragment): SV40 (simian virus 40) small t antigen intron
   2762..2899    +  CDS            large T antigen (fragment): large T antigen from SV40 (simian virus 40)
   2922..3043    +  polyA_signal   SV40 poly(A) signal: SV40 polyadenylation signal
   3077..3505    -  rep_origin     f1 ori (sequence partly withheld): f1 bacteriophage origin of replication; arrow indicates direction of (+) strand synthesis
   3532..3634    +  promoter       AmpR promoter: bla
   3638..3995    +  promoter       SV40 promoter: SV40 enhancer and early promoter
   4030..4824    +  CDS            NeoR/KanR: aminoglycoside phosphotransferase from Tn5; aph(3')-II (or nptII); confers resistance to neomycin, kanamycin, and G418 (Geneticin®)
   4845..4997    +  CDS            ble (fragment): BLE_KLEPN - Experimental evidence at protein level: Swiss-Prot protein existence level 1. Binding protein with a strong affinity to the bleomycin family of antibiotics. Binds to CL990; an antimitotic-antibiotic compound. From Klebsiella pneumoniae.
   5056..5103    +  polyA_signal   HSV TK poly(A) signal: herpes simplex virus thymidine kinase polyadenylation signal (Cole and Stacy, 1985)
   5194..5210    -  polyA_signal   bGH poly(A) signal (fragment): bovine growth hormone polyadenylation signal
   5432..6020    +  rep_origin     ori: high-copy-number ColE1/pMB1/pBR322/pUC origin of replication
   6135..6194    +  enhancer       CMV enhancer (fragment): human cytomegalovirus immediate early enhancer
