[The description below was written by a language model from this plasmid's Addgene catalogue record and pLannotate feature annotations shown in this document.]
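Description:
pCMV-Tag/M1 N184X is a mammalian expression plasmid built on the Stratagene pCMV-Tag backbone that drives a truncating mutant of human spastin (SPAST) from the CMV immediate early enhancer and promoter. It is propagated in E. coli through a high-copy ColE1/pUC-type origin and selected with kanamycin. The single NeoR/KanR gene sits behind both a bacterial bla promoter and the SV40 early promoter and is followed by an HSV TK polyadenylation signal, so it can also confer G418 resistance in mammalian cells. An f1 origin is present as well, and T3 and T7 promoters flank the insert and serve as sequencing primer sites.

The insert is the spastin cDNA with the first 194 bp of the 5' UTR removed and a nonsense change at codon 184 (N184X). The feature table is consistent with this: the SPAST coding annotation is split into two fragments with a break at the position expected for a stop at residue 184, so translation from the M1 start should yield only a short N-terminal product although the downstream cDNA remains in the plasmid. The depositor replaced the endogenous M1 Kozak context with an optimal one so that initiation occurs at the first methionine, preventing leaky scanning to the M87 start that produces the shorter isoform. Transcripts terminate at an SV40 poly(A) signal. Cloning destroyed the restriction sites used and removed the vector's myc tag, so the protein is untagged and must be detected with an anti-spastin antibody.

The construct is intended for expressing this M1 truncation in mammalian cells. The associated work examined the accumulation and toxicity of SPAST truncating mutations linked to hereditary spastic paraplegia.
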