Addgene plasmid #92365: pCMV-Tag/M1 N184X
Purpose: expression of M1 N184X spastin in mammalian cells
Depositing lab: Peter Baas. Depositing organization: Drexel University. Publication: Studies on truncating mutations of SPAST associated with Hereditary Spastic Paraplegia indicate greater accumulation and toxicity of the M1 isoform of spastin. Solowska JM, Rao AN, Baas PW. Mol Biol Cell. 2017 May 11. pii: mbc.E17-01-0047. doi: 10.1091/mbc.E17-01-0047. PubMed 28495799.
Backbone
  Vector backbone: pCMV-Tag
  Backbone manufacturer: Stratagene
  Backbone size w/o insert (bp): 4300
  Vector type: Mammalian Expression
Growth in bacteria
  Bacterial resistance: Kanamycin, 50 μg/mL
  Growth temperature: 37°C
  Growth strain: DH5alpha
  Copy number: Unknown
Gene/Insert
  Gene/Insert name: spastin (alt names: SPAST; NM 014946)
  Species: H. sapiens (human)
  Insert size (bp): 1929
  Mutation: 1-194 bp of 5'UTR deleted, N184X
  Entrez Gene: SPAST (a.k.a. ADPSP, FSP2, SPG4)
  Promoter: CMV
  Cloning method: Restriction Enzyme; 5′ cloning site EcoICR I/EcoRV (destroyed during cloning); 3′ cloning site BamH I/Bgl II (destroyed during cloning)
  Sequencing primers: 5′ T3; 3′ T7
Terms and licenses: Academic/Nonprofit Terms; Industry Terms: Not Available to Industry
Depositor comments: Cloning of spastin cDNA into pCMV-Tag EcoICR I and BamH I sites removed myc tag. To detect spastin use anti-spastin antibody.The endogenous M1 Kozak sequence was replaced with an optimal Kozak sequence to prevent leaky translation of M87 spastin
How to cite: pCMV-Tag/M1 N184X was a gift from Peter Baas (Addgene plasmid # 92365 ; http://n2t.net/addgene:92365 ; RRID:Addgene_92365)
